Addgene plasmid #73976: pAAV-SEPT_Cdk2-T160E-siR
Purpose: HDR template to generate Cdk2-T160E-siR
Depositing lab: Steven Dowdy & Manuel Kaulich. Depositing organization: University of California, San Diego (UCSD). Publication: Efficient CRISPR-rAAV engineering of endogenous genes to study protein function by allele-specific RNAi. Kaulich M, Lee YJ, Lonn P, Springer AD, Meade BR, Dowdy SF. Nucleic Acids Res. 2015 Apr 20;43(7):e45. doi: 10.1093/nar/gku1403. Epub 2015 Jan 13. PubMed 25586224.
Backbone
  Vector backbone: pAAV-SEPT
  Backbone size w/o insert (bp): 5020
  Total vector size (bp): 7105
  Vector type: AAV
  Selectable markers: Neomycin (select with G418)
Growth in bacteria
  Bacterial resistance: Ampicillin, 100 μg/mL
  Growth temperature: 37°C
  Growth strain: NEB Stable
  Copy number: High Copy
Gene/Insert 1
  Gene/Insert name: Cdk2-LHA-siR
  Species: H. sapiens (human)
  Insert size (bp): 1075
  Mutation: siRNA target site mutated
  GenBank ID: NM_001798
  Entrez Gene: CDK2 (a.k.a. CDKN2, p33(CDK2))
  Cloning method: Restriction Enzyme; 5′ cloning site Asc1 (unknown if destroyed); 3′ cloning site Sac1 (unknown if destroyed)
  Sequencing primers: 5′ ggcgcgccggagaggtgggttgggggccagtagaagg; 3′ gagctcgcagggaaggagacacaaaaagaagggg
Gene/Insert 2
  Gene/Insert name: Cdk2-RHA-T160E
  Species: H. sapiens (human)
  Insert size (bp): 1031
  Mutation: T160 mutated to Glu
  GenBank ID: NM_001798
  Entrez Gene: CDK2 (a.k.a. CDKN2, p33(CDK2))
  Cloning method: Restriction Enzyme; 5′ cloning site Cla1 (unknown if destroyed); 3′ cloning site Sal1 (unknown if destroyed)
  Sequencing primers: 5′ ATCGAT ccctagggttggactgaacaatcaaagttg; 3′ GTCGAC gtttccttccctccatcatctttcccctccc
Terms and licenses: Academic/Nonprofit Terms; Industry Terms: Not Available to Industry
How to cite: pAAV-SEPT_Cdk2-T160E-siR was a gift from Steven Dowdy & Manuel Kaulich (Addgene plasmid # 73976 ; http://n2t.net/addgene:73976 ; RRID:Addgene_73976)
