[The description below was written by a language model from this plasmid's Addgene catalogue record and pLannotate feature annotations shown in this document.]
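Description:
pAAV-SEPT_Cdk2-T160E-siR is a recombinant AAV targeting vector built on the pAAV-SEPT backbone. It serves as a homology-directed repair template for editing the endogenous human CDK2 locus. The plasmid is propagated in E. coli as a high-copy construct with a ColE1/pUC-type origin and ampicillin resistance (AmpR with its bla promoter), and it also carries an M13 phage origin. Two AAV2 inverted terminal repeats flank the targeting cassette so that it can be packaged into rAAV particles and delivered to human cells as single-stranded donor DNA.

Between the ITRs, two CDK2 genomic homology arms of about 1 kb each surround a central selection cassette. The left arm (Cdk2-LHA-siR) carries mutations in an siRNA target site, making the edited allele resistant to that siRNA. The right arm (Cdk2-RHA-T160E) changes threonine 160 to glutamate. CDK2 coding fragments are annotated in both arms. The cassette consists of a chimeric intron, an EMCV IRES, a neomycin phosphotransferase gene and an SV40 poly(A) signal. No dedicated promoter is annotated for it. This fits a promoter-trap design in which NeoR is expressed from the targeted locus only after correct integration, allowing enrichment with G418. Two loxP sites in the same orientation flank the cassette, so Cre recombinase can remove it afterwards.

According to the record, the vector is used with CRISPR-rAAV engineering to study protein function by allele-specific RNAi: the siRNA depletes the unedited CDK2 allele while the resistant mutant allele is spared. The short p21, C14orf178, rop and bom annotations are probably incidental matches. The sequenced record (7,077 nt) is slightly shorter than the catalogued total size of 7,105 bp.
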