Features (pLannotate 1.2.2; 20 found; start..end, strand, type, name):
      1..141     -  repeat_region  AAV2 ITR: inverted terminal repeat of adeno-associated virus serotype 2 inverted
    772..1095    +  CDS            CDK2 (fragment): CDK2_HUMAN - Also known as CDKN2. Experimental evidence at protein level: Swiss-Prot protein existence level 1. Serine/threonine-protein kinase involved in the control of the cell cycle; essential for meiosis, but dispensable for mitosis. Phosphorylates CTNNB1, USP37, p53/TP53, NPM1, CDK7, RB1, BRCA2, MYC, NPAT, EZH2. Triggers duplication of centrosomes and DNA. Acts at the G1-S transition to promote the E2F transcriptional program and the initiation of DNA synthesis, and modulates G2 progression; controls the timing of entry into mitosis/meiosis by controlling the subsequent activation of cyc
   1244..1262    +  misc_feature   MCS (fragment): pBluescript multiple cloning site
   1263..1296    +  protein_bind   loxP: Cre-mediated recombination occurs in the 8-bp core sequence (GCATACAT). Cre recombinase
   1334..1563    +  intron         chimeric intron: chimera between introns from adenovirus and immunoglobulin heavy chain genes
   1692..2154    +  misc_feature   IRES: internal ribosome entry site (IRES) of the encephalomyocarditis virus (EMCV)
   2173..2962    +  CDS            NeoR/KanR (fragment): aminoglycoside phosphotransferase from Tn5; aph(3')-II (or nptII); confers resistance to neomycin, kanamycin, and G418 (Geneticin®)
   2984..3118    -  polyA_signal   SV40 poly(A) signal: SV40 polyadenylation signal
   3184..3214    +  CDS            p21 (fragment): human cyclin-dependent kinase inhibitor 1A; Homo sapiens CDKN1A; mediates p53-dependent arrest in the G1 phase of the cell cycle
   3215..3248    +  protein_bind   loxP: Cre-mediated recombination occurs in the 8-bp core sequence (GCATACAT). Cre recombinase
   3696..3890    +  CDS            CDK2 (fragment): CDK2_HUMAN - Also known as CDKN2. Experimental evidence at protein level: Swiss-Prot protein existence level 1. Serine/threonine-protein kinase involved in the control of the cell cycle; essential for meiosis, but dispensable for mitosis. Phosphorylates CTNNB1, USP37, p53/TP53, NPM1, CDK7, RB1, BRCA2, MYC, NPAT, EZH2. Triggers duplication of centrosomes and DNA. Acts at the G1-S transition to promote the E2F transcriptional program and the initiation of DNA synthesis, and modulates G2 progression; controls the timing of entry into mitosis/meiosis by controlling the subsequent activation of cyc
   4062..4160    -  CDS            C14orf178 (fragment): CN178_HUMAN - Experimental evidence at transcript level: Swiss-Prot protein existence level 2. From Homo sapiens (Human).
   4340..4480    +  repeat_region  AAV2 ITR: inverted terminal repeat of adeno-associated virus serotype 2 inverted
   4485..4536    -  misc_feature   bom (fragment): basis of mobility region from pBR322
   4555..4935    +  rep_origin     M13 ori (sequence partly withheld): M13 bacteriophage origin of replication; arrow indicates direction of (+) strand synthesis
   5011..5060    -  misc_feature   bom (fragment): basis of mobility region from pBR322
   5162..5197    -  CDS            rop (fragment): Rop protein, which maintains plasmids at low copy number; rop
   5292..5396    +  promoter       AmpR promoter: bla
   5397..6257    +  CDS            AmpR: β-lactamase; bla; confers resistance to ampicillin, carbenicillin, and related antibiotics
   6428..7016    +  rep_origin     ori: high-copy-number ColE1/pMB1/pBR322/pUC origin of replication
>Addgene plasmid #73976 | pAAV-SEPT_Cdk2-T160E-siR | depositor full sequence | sequence record 140404 | pAAV-SEPT_Cdk2-T160E-siR sequence 7077 bps
CCTGCAGGCAGCTGCGCGCTCGCTCGCTCACTGAGGCCGCCCGGGCAAAGCCCGGGCGTCGGGCGACCTT
TGGTCGCCCGGCCTCAGTGAGCGAGCGAGCGCGCAGAGAGGGAGTGGCCAACTCCATCACTAGGGGTTCC
TGCGGCCGCACCGGTGGCGCGCCGGAGAGGTGGGTTGGGGGCCAGTAGAAGGTGAAGAGTATACTTATAC
TCCCTGGGGAGAGTATAGGGTGGTGTGGAATCCATGGAAAACTTTCTTCCCAAACTGAGCCGGATCGTGC
CCCCAAATGTGCGACTACAGACTCGGGGAGAGAAAGGAGGTCTCTGAGATGAGGTCCAAGACTCTCCATG
GAGTGGAGTTATGTGGGAACCGGCGAGAATCGCCTTTCTGAATGAAGAGCCCTCTTCACTGCCCCACCCT
CACCTTAGAATTCTCTCCTCTTTCCAAAGAATGGCAGTTGAACCTCACTGGCCCCTCTGGGGAGGCTGGG
GGCTACTCCTGCATTTTTTCCCCTCCATTACAGTCTCCCTGCTTCACCTTCACCAGGCGGCTTTACTTAC
CTACCCCTGGGAAAAGAGGAGATAATGGCCTTAATATATCCAAAAACCACACCCCGACTACCCAAGAATT
AGCTCTTACCATCACCCTTTCTCTTCTCTCACTTTCCTAGGGGGCGCTGGGTGGTGTCTCCTCGGGAGAA
AGAAATGACTAGGTGGGGGGGAAAGGAATATTTGTAACCATATTCCCATCTCTGCTTTCCCAACCTCTCC
AAGTGAGACTGAGGGTGTGCCCAGTACTGCCATCCGAGAGATCTCTCTGCTTAAGGAATTGAATCACCCG
AACATTGTCAAGTAAGTATGCGTCTGAGAGGTGATCCAGCTGGAAAGGAGGATAAGTTCTGTCTGTACAG
TGTGGGCATTTCTCTCTCTCACACACCTCCATTTCCTCAAACTTTCCTTCTCTAGGCTGCTGGATGTCAT
TCACACAGAAAATAAACTCTACCTGGTTTTTGAATTTCTGCACCAAGATCTCAAGAAATTCATGGATGCC
TCTGCTCTCACTGGCATTCCTCTTCCCCTCATCAAGGTAATGCTTCTCATCAGCTCCTCTCATCATGGGC
ATGTCTTGGGGGACTGGTGGCAGGCAATTCAGGGTGATATTTTATGATTTTGGCCTCCTTCTGAGCCCTC
ATCTCCTATACACACACACTCCCCTTCTTTTTGTGTCTCCTTCCCTGCGAGCTCTCTAGAACTAGTGGAT
CCATAACTTCGTATAGCATACATTATACGAAGTTATGGAATTAATTCGCTGTCTGCGAGGGCCAGCTGTT
GGGGTGAGTACTCCCTCTCAAAAGCGGGCATGACTTCTGCGCTAAGATTGTCAGTTTCCAAAAACGAGGA
GGATTTGATATTCACCTGGCCCGCGGTGATGCCTTTGAGGGTGGCCGCGTCCATCTGGTCAGAAAAGACA
ATCTTTTTGTTGTCAAGCTTGAGGTGTGGCAGGCTTGAGATCTGGCCATACACTTGAGTGACAATGACAT
CCACTTTGCCTTTCTCTCCACAGGTGTCCACTCCCAGGTCCAACTGCAGGTCGAGCGTCGAGAACGTTAC
TGGCCGAAGCCGCTTGGAATAAGGCCGGTGTGCGTTTGTCTATATGTTATTTTCCACCATATTGCCGTCT
TTTGGCAATGTGAGGGCCCGGAAACCTGGCCCTGTCTTCTTGACGAGCATTCCTAGGGGTCTTTCCCCTC
TCGCCAAAGGAATGCAAGGTCTGTTGAATGTCGTGAAGGAAGCAGTTCCTCTGGAAGCTTCTTGAAGACA
AACAACGTCTGTAGCGACCCTTTGCAGGCAGCGGAACCCCCCACCTGGCGACAGGTGCCTCTGCGGCCAA
AAGCCACGTGTATAAGATACACCTGCAAAGGCGGCACAACCCCAGTGCCACGTTGTGAGTTGGATAGTTG
TGGAAAGAGTCAAATGGCTCTCCTCAAGCGTATTCAACAAGGGGCTGAAGGATGCCCAGAAGGTACCCCA
TTGTATGGGATCTGATCTGGGGCCTCGGTGCACATGCTTTACATGTGTTTAGTCGAGGTTAAAAAAACGT
CTAGGCCCCCCGAACCACGGGGACGTGGTTTTCCTTTGAAAAACACGATGATAAGCTTGCCACAACCATG
GCTGAACAAGATGGATTGCACGCAGGTTCTCCGGCCGCTTGGGTGGAGAGGCTATTCGGCTATGACTGGG
CACAACAGACAATCGGCTGCTCTGATGCCGCCGTGTTCCGGCTGTCAGCGCAGGGGCGCCCGGTTCTTTT
TGTCAAGACCGACCTGTCCGGTGCCCTGAATGAACTGCAGGACGAGGCAGCGCGGCTATCGTGGCTGGCC
ACGACGGGCGTTCCTTGCGCAGCTGTGCTCGACGTTGTCACTGAAGCGGGAAGGGACTGGCTGCTATTGG
GCGAAGTGCCGGGGCAGGATCTCCTGTCATCTCACCTTGCTCCTGCCGAGAAAGTATCCATCATGGCTGA
TGCAATGCGGCGGCTGCATACGCTTGATCCGGCTACCTGCCCATTCGACCACCAAGCGAAACATCGCATC
GAGCGAGCACGTACTCGGATGGAAGCCGGTCTTGTCGATCAGGATGATCTGGACGAAGAGCATCAGGGGC
TCGCGCCAGCCGAACTGTTCGCCAGGCTCAAGGCGCGCATGCCCGACGGCGAGGATCTCGTCGTGACCCA
TGGCGATGCCTGCTTGCCGAATATCATGGTGGAAAATGGCCGCTTTTCTGGATTCATCGACTGTGGCCGG
CTGGGTGTGGCGGACCGCTATCAGGACATAGCGTTGGCTACCCGTGATATTGCTGAAGAGCTTGGCGGCG
AATGGGCTGACCGCTTCCTCGTGCTTTACGGTATCGCCGCTCCCGATTCGCAGCGCATCGCCTTCTATCG
CCTTCTTGACGAGTTCTTCTGAGCGGGACTCTGGGGTTCGGGGGATCCAGACATGATAAGATACATTGAT
GAGTTTGGACAAACCACAACTAGAATGCAGTGAAAAAAATGCTTTATTTGTGAAATTTGTGATGCTATTG
CTTTATTTGTAACCATTATAAGCTGCAATAAACAAGTTAACAACAACAATTGCATTCATTTTATGTTTCA
GGTTCAGGGGGAGGTGTGGGAGGTTTTTTCTAGGGGGCCCCGGCGAGGCCGGGATGAGTTGGGAATAACT
TCGTATAGCATACATTATACGAAGTTATCCAAATTTTAAGGTACCACTGTGCATATGCCCTAGGGTTGGA
CTGAACATCAAAGTTGAAACTCTAGTGAGTCAACCTAGCAACTCAGGTGGGAGGTCAGATGAAACTCAGA
TAAACGGGATTTGAGAGCACTTGGTAAATTCCTCCAAAAAGCCCTTCCATTTGGTGGAAGACCTAGCTAG
TGAGTCCCTATTGTCTATTTTAGGGCTGGATTCTTCACTCCCAGAGCTACTTTCAATCTATTAACAAACA
TTTTTTCAATGCACAGGATGTAGAAAAGGGATGGAAAATTGAGTAAGACTTGGTCCTTATCCTCTCTGGG
CTGACAGTCCATTGGGAGAAATAGCTTGTAAATATGTAACTATAATCCAACATAATAAAGGCTTTAGTAG
AGTTTTAGGGGCACAGAGCAAACCCAGTCTGCTCACTGTAATGGAGAAACACAGTCCTCTCTTTCTCCTT
TGTCAGAGCTATCTGTTCCAGCTGCTCCAGGGCCTAGCTTTCTGCCATTCTCATCGGGTCCTCCACCGAG
ACCTTAAACCTCAGAATCTGCTTATTAACACAGAGGGGGCCATCAAGCTAGCAGACTTTGGACTAGCCAG
AGCTTTTGGAGTCCCTGTTCGTACTTACGAGCATGAGGTGAGTCCCTTTATGTCTTTTTTCTCTGAGCTT
CCCAAGAGGTGTTAACTAGGGTATTCACAAAGTTACTAAAAATATCTGGCTAACAGTTTCTTACTAGGTA
GAAATAATCTCTTGACATCCTAAAGAGTCTTAGGGTATGCATGGAATTCATACTGTGTTGCTAACTGGGC
CCACACCTGTAATACCAATACTTTGGGAGGCTGAGGTGGGAGGATCACTTGAGCCCAGGAGTTCGAGACC
ATCATGGGCAACATAGCGAGACCCCATCTCTACAAATCTACAAAAAGAAAAAATTTAGAAATAAAATTAT
GACCAATTTGTCTCAAGTTTTTCCAGGAAGATCTCAAATTAGGGGTTCAGTCCAGAACTATGGACTGGAA
ATCAGTGGGAGGGGAAAGATGATGGAGGGAAGGAAACGTCGACCTCGAGGGGCCCCGGCCGGCGGCCGCA
GGAACCCCTAGTGATGGAGTTGGCCACTCCCTCTCTGCGCGCTCGCTCGCTCACTGAGGCCGGGCGACCA
AAGGTCGCCCGACGCCCGGGCTTTGCCCGGGCGGCCTCAGTGAGCGAGCGAGCGCGCAGCTGCCTGCAGG
GGCGCCTGATGCGGTATTTTCTCCTTACGCATCTGTGCGGTATTTCACACCGCATA
[142 nt withheld, positions 4537-4678]
C
[141 nt withheld, positions 4680-4820]
CCTTTGACGTTGGAGTCCACGTTCTTT
[37 nt withheld, positions 4848-4884]
ACCCTATCTCGGGCTATTCTTTTGATTTATAAGGGATTTTGCCGATTTCGGCCTATTGGTTAAAAAATGA
GCTGATTTAACAAAAATTTAACGCGAATTTTAACAAAATATTAACGTTTACAATTTTATGGTGCACTCTC
AGTACAATCTGCTCTGATGCCGCATAGTTAAGCCAGCCCCGACACCCGCCAACACCCGCTGACGCGCCCT
GACGGGCTTGTCTGCTCCCGGCATCCGCTTACAGACAAGCTGTGACCGTCTCCGGGAGCTGCATGTGTCA
GAGGTTTTCACCGTCATCACCGAAACGCGCGAGACGAAAGGGCCTCGTGATACGCCTATTTTTATAGGTT
AATGTCATGATAATAATGGTTTCTTAGACGTCAGGTGGCACTTTTCGGGGAAATGTGCGCGGAACCCCTA
TTTGTTTATTTTTCTAAATACATTCAAATATGTATCCGCTCATGAGACAATAACCCTGATAAATGCTTCA
ATAATATTGAAAAAGGAAGAGTATGAGTATTCAACATTTCCGTGTCGCCCTTATTCCCTTTTTTGCGGCA
TTTTGCCTTCCTGTTTTTGCTCACCCAGAAACGCTGGTGAAAGTAAAAGATGCTGAAGATCAGTTGGGTG
CACGAGTGGGTTACATCGAACTGGATCTCAACAGCGGTAAGATCCTTGAGAGTTTTCGCCCCGAAGAACG
TTTTCCAATGATGAGCACTTTTAAAGTTCTGCTATGTGGCGCGGTATTATCCCGTATTGACGCCGGGCAA
GAGCAACTCGGTCGCCGCATACACTATTCTCAGAATGACTTGGTTGAGTACTCACCAGTCACAGAAAAGC
ATCTTACGGATGGCATGACAGTAAGAGAATTATGCAGTGCTGCCATAACCATGAGTGATAACACTGCGGC
CAACTTACTTCTGACAACGATCGGAGGACCGAAGGAGCTAACCGCTTTTTTGCACAACATGGGGGATCAT
GTAACTCGCCTTGATCGTTGGGAACCGGAGCTGAATGAAGCCATACCAAACGACGAGCGTGACACCACGA
TGCCTGTAGCAATGGCAACAACGTTGCGCAAACTATTAACTGGCGAACTACTTACTCTAGCTTCCCGGCA
ACAATTAATAGACTGGATGGAGGCGGATAAAGTTGCAGGACCACTTCTGCGCTCGGCCCTTCCGGCTGGC
TGGTTTATTGCTGATAAATCTGGAGCCGGTGAGCGTGGGTCTCGCGGTATCATTGCAGCACTGGGGCCAG
ATGGTAAGCCCTCCCGTATCGTAGTTATCTACACGACGGGGAGTCAGGCAACTATGGATGAACGAAATAG
ACAGATCGCTGAGATAGGTGCCTCACTGATTAAGCATTGGTAACTGTCAGACCAAGTTTACTCATATATA
CTTTAGATTGATTTAAAACTTCATTTTTAATTTAAAAGGATCTAGGTGAAGATCCTTTTTGATAATCTCA
TGACCAAAATCCCTTAACGTGAGTTTTCGTTCCACTGAGCGTCAGACCCCGTAGAAAAGATCAAAGGATC
TTCTTGAGATCCTTTTTTTCTGCGCGTAATCTGCTGCTTGCAAACAAAAAAACCACCGCTACCAGCGGTG
GTTTGTTTGCCGGATCAAGAGCTACCAACTCTTTTTCCGAAGGTAACTGGCTTCAGCAGAGCGCAGATAC
CAAATACTGTCCTTCTAGTGTAGCCGTAGTTAGGCCACCACTTCAAGAACTCTGTAGCACCGCCTACATA
CCTCGCTCTGCTAATCCTGTTACCAGTGGCTGCTGCCAGTGGCGATAAGTCGTGTCTTACCGGGTTGGAC
TCAAGACGATAGTTACCGGATAAGGCGCAGCGGTCGGGCTGAACGGGGGGTTCGTGCACACAGCCCAGCT
TGGAGCGAACGACCTACACCGAACTGAGATACCTACAGCGTGAGCTATGAGAAAGCGCCACGCTTCCCGA
AGGGAGAAAGGCGGACAGGTATCCGGTAAGCGGCAGGGTCGGAACAGGAGAGCGCACGAGGGAGCTTCCA
GGGGGAAACGCCTGGTATCTTTATAGTCCTGTCGGGTTTCGCCACCTCTGACTTGAGCGTCGATTTTTGT
GATGCTCGTCAGGGGGGCGGAGCCTATGGAAAAACGCCAGCAACGCGGCCTTTTTACGGTTCCTGGCCTT
TTGCTGGCCTTTTGCTCACATGT
