>Addgene plasmid #73976 | pAAV-SEPT_Cdk2-T160E-siR | addgene partial sequence | sequence record 140402 | pEXFP-3 5'-CAGGTTCAGGGGGAGGTGTGG-3'
GCCGGGATGAGTTGGGAATAACTTCGTATAGCATACATTATACGAAGTTATCCAAATTTTAAGGTACCAC
TGTGCATATGCCCTAGGGTTGGACTGAACATCAAAGTTGAAACTCTAGTGAGTCAACCTAGCAACTCAGG
TGGGAGGTCAGATGAAACTCAGATAAACGGGATTTGAGAGCACTTGGTAAATTCCTCCAAAAAGCCCTTC
CATTTGGTGGAAGACCTAGCTAGTGAGTCCCTATTGTCTATTTTAGGGCTGGATTCTTCACTCCCAGAGC
TACTTTCAATCTATTAACAAACATTTTTTCAATGCACAGGATGTAGAAAAGGGATGGAAAATTGAGTAAG
ACTTGGTCCTTATCCTCTCTGGGCTGACAGTCCATTGGGAGAAATAGCTTGTAAATATGTAACTATAATC
CAACATAATAAAGGCTTTAGTAGAGTTTTAGGGGCACAGAGCAAACCCAGTCTGCTCACTGTAATGGAGA
AACACAGTCCTCTCTTTCTCCTTTGTCAGAGCTATCTGTTCCAGCTGCTCCAGGGCCTAGCTTTCTGCCA
TTCTCATCGGGTCCTCCACCGAGACCTTAAACCTCAGAATCTGCTTATTAACACAGAGGGGGCCATCAAG
CTAGCAGACTTTGGACTAGCCAGAGCTTTTGGAGTCCCTGTTCGTACTTACGAGCATGAGGTGAGTCCCT
TTATGTCTTTTTTCTCTGAGCTTCCCAAGAGGTGTTAACTAGGGTATTCACAAAGTTACTAAAAATATCT
GGCTAACAGTTTCTTACTAGGTAGAAATAATCTCTTGACATCCTAAAGAGTCTTAGGGTATGCATGGAAT
TCATACTGTGTTGCTAACTGGGCCCACACCTGTAATACCAATACTTTGGGAGGCTGAGGTGGGAGGATCA
CTTGAGCCCAGGAGTTCGAGACCATCATGGGCAACATAGCGAGACCC
