>Addgene plasmid #73976 | pAAV-SEPT_Cdk2-T160E-siR | addgene partial sequence | sequence record 140405 | synth-int-R 5'-ggagtactcaccccaacagc-3'
GTTCTAGAGAGCTCGCAGGGAAGGAGACACAAAAAGAAGGGGAGTGTGTGTGTATAGGAGATGAGGGCTC
AGAAGGAGGCCAAAATCATAAAATATCACCCTGAATTGCCTGCCACCAGTCCCCCAAGACATGCCCATGA
TGAGAGGAGCTGATGAGAAGCATTACCTTGATGAGGGGAAGAGGAATGCCAGTGAGAGCAGAGGCATCCA
TGAATTTCTTGAGATCTTGGTGCAGAAATTCAAAAACCAGGTAGAGTTTATTTTCTGTGTGAATGACATC
CAGCAGCCTAGAGAAGGAAAGTTTGAGGAAATGGAGGTGTGTGAGAGAGAGAAATGCCCACACTGTACAG
ACAGAACTTATCCTCCTTTCCAGCTGGATCACCTCTCAGACGCATACTTACTTGACAATGTTCGGGTGAT
TCAATTCCTTAAGCAGAGAGATCTCTCGGATGGCAGTACTGGGCACACCCTCAGTCTCACTTGGAGAGGT
TGGGAAAGCAGAGATGGGAATATGGTTACAAATATTCCTTTCCCCCCCACCTAGTCATTTCTTTCTCCCG
AGGAGACACCACCCAGCGCCCCCTAGGAAAGTGAGAGAAGAGAAAGGGTGATGGTAAGAGCTAATTCTTG
GGTAGTCGGGGTGTGGTTTTTGGATATATTAAGGCCATTATCTCCTCTTTTCCCAGGGGTAGGTAAGTAA
AGCCGCCTGGTGAAGGTGAAGCAGGGAGACTGTAATGGAGGGGAAA
